Addgene plasmid #169471: pDN34-BiNLS-hYAP1-1delta
Purpose: expresses optoYAP in mammalian cells
Depositing lab: Timothy Saunders. Publication: Optogenetic control of YAP cellular localisation and function. Toh PJY, Lai JKH, Hermann A, Destaing O, Sheetz MP, Sudol M, Saunders TE. EMBO Rep. 2022 Sep 5;23(9):e54401. doi: 10.15252/embr.202154401. Epub 2022 Jul 25. PubMed 35876586.
Backbone
  Vector backbone: pDN34
  Backbone manufacturer: Barbara Di Ventura
  Total vector size (bp): 8212
  Vector type: Mammalian Expression
Growth in bacteria
  Bacterial resistance: Ampicillin, 100 μg/mL
  Growth temperature: 37°C
  Growth strain: DH5alpha
  Copy number: Unknown
Gene/Insert
  Gene/Insert name: YAP1-1delta
  Species: H. sapiens (human)
  Insert size (bp): 2706
  Entrez Gene: YAP1 (a.k.a. COB1, YAP, YAP-1, YAP2, YAP65, YKI)
  Promoter: CMV
  Tag / fusion protein: mCherry (N terminal on insert)
  Cloning method: Restriction Enzyme; 5′ cloning site XbaI (not destroyed); 3′ cloning site XbaI (not destroyed)
  Sequencing primers: 5′ ggtcgaTCTAGAATGTTAGCCTTGAAATTAGC; 3′ cgtcgcTCTAGACTATAACCATGTAAGAAAGC
Terms and licenses: Academic/Nonprofit Terms; Industry Terms: Not Available to Industry
Depositor comments: Vector backbone pDN34 is based on the LINuS method for optogenetic control of nuclear import.
How to cite: pDN34-BiNLS-hYAP1-1delta was a gift from Timothy Saunders (Addgene plasmid # 169471 ; http://n2t.net/addgene:169471 ; RRID:Addgene_169471)
