[The description below was written by a language model from this plasmid's Addgene catalogue record and pLannotate feature annotations shown in this document.]
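Description:
pDN34-BiNLS-hYAP1-1delta is a mammalian expression plasmid encoding "optoYAP", a light-controllable version of the human transcriptional co-activator YAP1. It is built on pDN34, a backbone that the depositor notes is based on the LINuS method for optogenetic control of nuclear import. The plasmid is propagated in E. coli through a high-copy ColE1/pUC-type origin and selected with ampicillin via the β-lactamase gene. An f1 origin is also present. A separate SV40 promoter–neo–SV40 poly(A) cassette could allow G418 selection of transfected mammalian cells.

The expression unit runs from the CMV enhancer/promoter to a bovine growth hormone polyadenylation signal, with a T7 promoter just upstream of the coding region. The open reading frame begins with mCherry as an N-terminal red fluorescent tag. Next comes a segment that the automated annotation labels miniSOG. miniSOG is an engineered derivative of a plant phototropin LOV2 domain, and LINuS relies on a LOV2 photosensor, so this hit most likely marks the light-sensing module rather than a true miniSOG reporter, although the record does not confirm this. The human YAP1-1delta isoform follows, cloned in through XbaI sites. In LINuS-type designs a nuclear localisation signal (here suggested by "BiNLS" in the name, presumably bipartite) is caged in the dark and exposed by blue light, driving the fusion into the nucleus.

The construct is intended for reversible, light-triggered control of YAP localisation and function in mammalian cells, tracked by mCherry fluorescence. The sequenced record (8,046 nt) is slightly shorter than the catalogued size of 8,212 bp.
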