Features (pLannotate 1.2.2; 22 found; start..end, strand, type, name):
     99..151     -  misc_feature   bom (fragment): basis of mobility region from pBR322
    306..685     +  enhancer       CMV enhancer: human cytomegalovirus immediate early enhancer
    686..889     +  promoter       CMV promoter: human cytomegalovirus (CMV) immediate early promoter
    885..918     +  LTR            5' LTR (truncated) (fragment): truncated 5' long terminal repeat (LTR) from HIV-1
    934..952     +  promoter       T7 promoter: promoter for bacteriophage T7 RNA polymerase
   1014..1721    +  CDS            mCherry: mCherry is a basic (constitutively fluorescent) red fluorescent protein published in 2004, derived from Discosoma sp.. It is reported to be a very rapidly-maturing monomer with low acid sensitivity.
   1770..2087    +  CDS            miniSOG: miniSOG is a basic (constitutively fluorescent) cyan fluorescent protein published in 2011, derived from Arabidopsis thaliana. It requires the cofactor flavin for fluorescence.
   2277..3686    +  CDS            YAP1 (fragment): YAP1_HUMAN - Also known as YAP65. Experimental evidence at protein level: Swiss-Prot protein existence level 1. [Isoform 3]: Activates the C-terminal fragment (CTF) of ERBB4 (isoform 3). From Homo sapiens (Human).
   3714..3938    +  polyA_signal   bGH poly(A) signal: bovine growth hormone polyadenylation signal
   3942..3963    +  promoter       SV40 promoter (fragment): SV40 enhancer and early promoter
   3984..4412    +  rep_origin     f1 ori (sequence partly withheld): f1 bacteriophage origin of replication; arrow indicates direction of (+) strand synthesis
   4426..4755    +  promoter       SV40 promoter: SV40 enhancer and early promoter
   4822..5613    +  CDS            neo: KKA2_KLEPN - Also known as kan, nptII. Experimental evidence at protein level: Swiss-Prot protein existence level 1. Resistance to kanamycin, neomycin, paromomycin, ribostamycin, butirosin and gentamicin B. From Klebsiella pneumoniae.
   5637..5795    +  CDS            ble (fragment): BLE_KLEPN - Experimental evidence at protein level: Swiss-Prot protein existence level 1. Binding protein with a strong affinity to the bleomycin family of antibiotics. Binds to CL990; an antimitotic-antibiotic compound. From Klebsiella pneumoniae.
   5790..5911    +  polyA_signal   SV40 poly(A) signal: SV40 polyadenylation signal
   5984..6000    -  protein_bind   lac operator: The lac repressor binds to the lac operator to inhibit transcription in E. coli. This inhibition can be relieved by adding lactose or isopropyl-β-D-thiogalactopyranoside (IPTG). lac repressor encoded by lacI
   6008..6038    -  promoter       lac promoter: promoter for the E. coli lac operon
   6053..6074    -  protein_bind   CAP binding site: CAP binding activates transcription in the presence of cAMP. E. coli catabolite activator protein
   6087..6179    -  CDS            lacI (fragment): lac repressor; lacI; The lac repressor binds to the lac operator to inhibit transcription in E. coli. This inhibition can be relieved by adding lactose or isopropyl-β-D-thiogalactopyranoside (IPTG).
   6362..6950    -  rep_origin     ori: high-copy-number ColE1/pMB1/pBR322/pUC origin of replication
   7121..7981    -  CDS            AmpR: β-lactamase; bla; confers resistance to ampicillin, carbenicillin, and related antibiotics
   7982..40      -  promoter       AmpR promoter (across the origin): bla
>Addgene plasmid #169471 | pDN34-BiNLS-hYAP1-1delta | addgene full sequence | sequence record 350061 | Addgene NGS Result
TTGAATGTATTTAGAAAAATAAACAAATAGGGGTTCCGCGCACATTTCCCCGAAAAGTGCCACCTGACGT
CGACGGATCGGGAGATCTCCCGATCCCCTATGGTGCACTCTCAGTACAATCTGCTCTGATGCCGCATAGT
TAAGCCAGTATCTGCTCCCTGCTTGTGTGTTGGAGGTCGCTGAGTAGTGCGCGAGCAAAATTTAAGCTAC
AACAAGGCAAGGCTTGACCGACAATTGCATGAAGAATCTGCTTAGGGTTAGGCGTTTTGCGCTGCTTCGC
GATGTACGGGCCAGATATACGCGTTGACATTGATTATTGACTAGTTATTAATAGTAATCAATTACGGGGT
CATTAGTTCATAGCCCATATATGGAGTTCCGCGTTACATAACTTACGGTAAATGGCCCGCCTGGCTGACC
GCCCAACGACCCCCGCCCATTGACGTCAATAATGACGTATGTTCCCATAGTAACGCCAATAGGGACTTTC
CATTGACGTCAATGGGTGGAGTATTTACGGTAAACTGCCCACTTGGCAGTACATCAAGTGTATCATATGC
CAAGTACGCCCCCTATTGACGTCAATGACGGTAAATGGCCCGCCTGGCATTATGCCCAGTACATGACCTT
ATGGGACTTTCCTACTTGGCAGTACATCTACGTATTAGTCATCGCTATTACCATGGTGATGCGGTTTTGG
CAGTACATCAATGGGCGTGGATAGCGGTTTGACTCACGGGGATTTCCAAGTCTCCACCCCATTGACGTCA
ATGGGAGTTTGTTTTGGCACCAAAATCAACGGGACTTTCCAAAATGTCGTAACAACTCCGCCCCATTGAC
GCAAATGGGCGGTAGGCGTGTACGGTGGGAGGTCTATATAAGCAGAGCTCTCTGGCTAACTAGAGAACCC
ACTGCTTACTGGCTTATCGAAATTAATACGACTCACTATAGGGAGACCCAAGCTGGCTAGCGCAGCGTCT
AGAATGTTAGCCTTGAAATTAGCAGGTCTTGATATCGTGAGCAAGGGCGAGGAGGATAACATGGCCATCA
TCAAGGAGTTCATGCGCTTCAAGGTGCACATGGAGGGCTCCGTGAACGGCCACGAGTTCGAGATCGAGGG
CGAGGGCGAGGGCCGCCCCTACGAGGGCACCCAGACCGCCAAGCTGAAGGTGACCAAGGGTGGCCCCCTG
CCCTTCGCCTGGGACATCCTGTCCCCTCAGTTCATGTACGGCTCCAAGGCCTACGTGAAGCACCCCGCCG
ACATCCCCGACTACTTGAAGCTGTCCTTCCCCGAGGGCTTCAAGTGGGAGCGCGTGATGAACTTCGAGGA
CGGCGGCGTGGTGACCGTGACCCAGGACTCCTCCCTGCAGGACGGCGAGTTCATCTACAAGGTGAAGCTG
CGCGGCACCAACTTCCCCTCCGACGGCCCCGTAATGCAGAAGAAGACCATGGGCTGGGAGGCCTCCTCCG
AGCGGATGTACCCCGAGGACGGCGCCCTGAAGGGCGAGATCAAGCAGAGGCTGAAGCTGAAGGACGGCGG
CCACTACGACGCTGAGGTCAAGACCACCTACAAGGCCAAGAAGCCCGTGCAGCTGCCCGGCGCCTACAAC
GTCAACATCAAGTTGGACATCACCTCCCACAACGAGGACTACACCATCGTGGAACAGTACGAACGCGCCG
AGGGCCGCCACTCCACCGGCGGCATGGACGAGCTGTACAAGGGTGGATCTGGAGGTTCAGGTGGAAGTTT
GGCTACTACACTTGAACGTATTGAGAAGAACTTTGTCATTACTGACCCAAGATTGCCAGATAATCCCATT
ATATTCGCGTCCGATAGTTTCTTGCAGTTGACAGAATATAGCCGTGAAGAAATTTTGGGAAGAAACTGCA
GGTTTCTACAAGGTCCTGAAACTGATCGCGCGACAGTGAGAAAAATTAGAGATGCCATAGATAACCAAAC
AGAGGTCACTGTTCAGCTGATTAATTATACAAAGAGTGGTAAAAAGTTCTGGAACCTCTTTCACTTGCAG
CCTATGCGAGATCAGAAGGGAGATGTCCAGTACTTTATTGGGGTTCAGTTGGATGGAACTGAGCATGTCC
GAGATGCTGCCGAGAGAGAGGGAGTCATGCTGATTAAGAAAACTGCAGAAAATATTGACGAGGCCGCAAA
GAGACTGCCCGACGCCAACCTGGCAGCCGCAGCCAAGAAGAAAAAGCTGGACGGTACCGGAGGGGGGGGG
GCCCGGAGGCGGGGAGAGGCGGGGGATCCCGCCACCATGGATCCCGGGCAGCAGCCGCCGCCTCAACCGG
CCCCCCAGGGCCAAGGGCAGCCGCCTTCGCAGCCCCCGCAGGGGCAGGGCCCGCCGTCCGGACCCGGGCA
ACCGGCACCCGCGGCGACCCAGGCGGCGCCGCAGGCACCCCCCGCCGGGCATCAGATCGTGCACGTCCGC
GGGGACTCGGAGACCGACCTGGAGGCGCTCTTCAACGCCGTCATGAACCCCAAGACGGCCAACGTGCCCC
AGACCGTGCCCATGAGGCTCCGGAAGCTGCCCGACTCCTTCTTCAAGCCGCCGGAGCCCAAATCCCACTC
CCGACAGGCCAGTACTGATGCAGGCACTGCAGGAGCCCTGACTCCACAGCATGTTCGAGCTCATTCCTCT
CCAGCTTCTCTGCAGTTGGGAGCTGTTTCTCCTGGGACACTGACCCCCACTGGAGTAGTCTCTGGCCCAG
CAGCTACACCCACAGCTCAGCATCTTCGACAGTCTTCTTTTGAGATACCTGATGATGTACCTCTGCCAGC
AGGTTGGGAGATGGCAAAGACATCTTCTGGTCAGAGATACTTCTTAAATCACATCGATCAGACAACAACA
TGGCAGGACCCCAGGAAGGCCATGCTGTCCCAGATGAACGTCACAGCCCCCACCAGTCCACCAGTGCAGC
AGAATATGATGAACTCGGCTTCAGCCATGAACCAGAGAATCAGTCAGAGTGCTCCAGTGAAACAGCCACC
ACCCCTGGCTCCCCAGAGCCCACAGGGAGGCGTCATGGGTGGCAGCAACTCCAACCAGCAGCAACAGATG
CGACTGCAGCAACTGCAGATGGAGAAGGAGAGGCTGCGGCTGAAACAGCAAGAACTGCTTCGGCAGGTGA
GGCCACAGGCAATGCGGAATATCAATCCCAGCACAGCAAATTCTCCAAAATGTCAGGAGTTAGCCCTGCG
TAGCCAGTTACCAACACTGGAGCAGGATGGTGGGACTCAAAATCCAGTGTCTTCTCCCGGGATGTCTCAG
GAATTGAGAACAATGACGACCAATAGCTCAGATCCTTTCCTTAACAGTGGCACCTATCACTCTCGAGATG
AGAGTACAGACAGTGGACTAAGCATGAGCAGCTACAGTGTCCCTCGAACCCCAGATGACTTCCTGAACAG
TGTGGATGAGATGGATACAGGTGATACTATCAACCAAAGCACCCTGCCCTCACAGCAGAACCGTTTCCCA
GACTACCTTGAAGCCATTCCTGGGACAAATGTGGACCTTGGAACACTGGAAGGAGATGGAATGAACATAG
AAGGAGAGGAGCTGATGCCAAGTCTGCAGGAAGCTTTGAGTTCTGACATCCTTAATGACATGGAGTCTGT
TTTGGCTGCCACCAAGCTAGATAAAGAAAGCTTTCTTACATGGTTATAGGTTTAAACCGCTGATCAGCCT
CGACTGTGCCTTCTAGTTGCCAGCCATCTGTTGTTTGCCCCTCCCCCGTGCCTTCCTTGACCCTGGAAGG
TGCCACTCCCACTGTCCTTTCCTAATAAAATGAGGAAATTGCATCGCATTGTCTGAGTAGGTGTCATTCT
ATTCTGGGGGGTGGGGTGGGGCAGGACAGCAAGGGGGAGGATTGGGAAGACAATAGCAGGCATGCTGGGG
ATGCGGTGGGCTCTATGGCTTCTGAGGCGGAAAGAACCAGCTGGGGCTCTAGGGGGTATCCCC
[124 nt withheld, positions 3984-4107]
C
[91 nt withheld, positions 4109-4199]
A
[49 nt withheld, positions 4201-4249]
CCTTTGACGTTGGAGTCCACGTTCTTT
[37 nt withheld, positions 4277-4313]
ACCCTATCTCGGTCTATTCTTTTGATTTATAAGGGATTTTGCCGATTTCGGCCTATTGGTTAAAAAATGA
GCTGATTTAACAAAAATTTAACGCGAATTAATTCTGTGGAATGTGTGTCAGTTAGGGTGTGGAAAGTCCC
CAGGCTCCCCAGCAGGCAGAAGTATGCAAAGCATGCATCTCAATTAGTCAGCAACCAGGTGTGGAAAGTC
CCCAGGCTCCCCAGCAGGCAGAAGTATGCAAAGCATGCATCTCAATTAGTCAGCAACCATAGTCCCGCCC
CTAACTCCGCCCATCCCGCCCCTAACTCCGCCCAGTTCCGCCCATTCTCCGCCCCATGGCTGACTAATTT
TTTTTATTTATGCAGAGGCCGAGGCCGCCTCTGCCTCTGAGCTATTCCAGAAGTAGTGAGGAGGCTTTTT
TGGAGGCCTAGGCTTTTGCAAAAAGCTCCCGGGAGCTTGTATATCCATTTTCGGATCTGATCAAGAGACA
GGATGAGGATCGTTTCGCATGATTGAACAAGATGGATTGCACGCAGGTTCTCCGGCCGCTTGGGTGGAGA
GGCTATTCGGCTATGACTGGGCACAACAGACAATCGGCTGCTCTGATGCCGCCGTGTTCCGGCTGTCAGC
GCAGGGGCGCCCGGTTCTTTTTGTCAAGACCGACCTGTCCGGTGCCCTGAATGAACTGCAGGACGAGGCA
GCGCGGCTATCGTGGCTGGCCACGACGGGCGTTCCTTGCGCAGCTGTGCTCGACGTTGTCACTGAAGCGG
GAAGGGACTGGCTGCTATTGGGCGAAGTGCCGGGGCAGGATCTCCTGTCATCTCACCTTGCTCCTGCCGA
GAAAGTATCCATCATGGCTGATGCAATGCGGCGGCTGCATACGCTTGATCCGGCTACCTGCCCATTCGAC
CACCAAGCGAAACATCGCATCGAGCGAGCACGTACTCGGATGGAAGCCGGTCTTGTCGATCAGGATGATC
TGGACGAAGAGCATCAGGGGCTCGCGCCAGCCGAACTGTTCGCCAGGCTCAAGGCGCGCATGCCCGACGG
CGAGGATCTCGTCGTGACCCATGGCGATGCCTGCTTGCCGAATATCATGGTGGAAAATGGCCGCTTTTCT
GGATTCATCGACTGTGGCCGGCTGGGTGTGGCGGACCGCTATCAGGACATAGCGTTGGCTACCCGTGATA
TTGCTGAAGAGCTTGGCGGCGAATGGGCTGACCGCTTCCTCGTGCTTTACGGTATCGCCGCTCCCGATTC
GCAGCGCATCGCCTTCTATCGCCTTCTTGACGAGTTCTTCTGAGCGGGACTCTGGGGTTCGAAATGACCG
ACCAAGCGACGCCCAACCTGCCATCACGAGATTTCGATTCCACCGCCGCCTTCTATGAAAGGTTGGGCTT
CGGAATCGTTTTCCGGGACGCCGGCTGGATGATCCTCCAGCGCGGGGATCTCATGCTGGAGTTCTTCGCC
CACCCCAACTTGTTTATTGCAGCTTATAATGGTTACAAATAAAGCAATAGCATCACAAATTTCACAAATA
AAGCATTTTTTTCACTGCATTCTAGTTGTGGTTTGTCCAAACTCATCAATGTATCTTATCATGTCTGTAT
ACCGTCGACCTCTAGCTAGAGCTTGGCGTAATCATGGTCATAGCTGTTTCCTGTGTGAAATTGTTATCCG
CTCACAATTCCACACAACATACGAGCCGGAAGCATAAAGTGTAAAGCCTGGGGTGCCTAATGAGTGAGCT
AACTCACATTAATTGCGTTGCGCTCACTGCCCGCTTTCCAGTCGGGAAACCTGTCGTGCCAGCTGCATTA
ATGAATCGGCCAACGCGCGGGGAGAGGCGGTTTGCGTATTGGGCGCTCTTCCGCTTCCTCGCTCACTGAC
TCGCTGCGCTCGGTCGTTCGGCTGCGGCGAGCGGTATCAGCTCACTCAAAGGCGGTAATACGGTTATCCA
CAGAATCAGGGGATAACGCAGGAAAGAACATGTGAGCAAAAGGCCAGCAAAAGGCCAGGAACCGTAAAAA
GGCCGCGTTGCTGGCGTTTTTCCATAGGCTCCGCCCCCCTGACGAGCATCACAAAAATCGACGCTCAAGT
CAGAGGTGGCGAAACCCGACAGGACTATAAAGATACCAGGCGTTTCCCCCTGGAAGCTCCCTCGTGCGCT
CTCCTGTTCCGACCCTGCCGCTTACCGGATACCTGTCCGCCTTTCTCCCTTCGGGAAGCGTGGCGCTTTC
TCATAGCTCACGCTGTAGGTATCTCAGTTCGGTGTAGGTCGTTCGCTCCAAGCTGGGCTGTGTGCACGAA
CCCCCCGTTCAGCCCGACCGCTGCGCCTTATCCGGTAACTATCGTCTTGAGTCCAACCCGGTAAGACACG
ACTTATCGCCACTGGCAGCAGCCACTGGTAACAGGATTAGCAGAGCGAGGTATGTAGGCGGTGCTACAGA
GTTCTTGAAGTGGTGGCCTAACTACGGCTACACTAGAAGAACAGTATTTGGTATCTGCGCTCTGCTGAAG
CCAGTTACCTTCGGAAAAAGAGTTGGTAGCTCTTGATCCGGCAAACAAACCACCGCTGGTAGCGGTGGTT
TTTTTGTTTGCAAGCAGCAGATTACGCGCAGAAAAAAAGGATCTCAAGAAGATCCTTTGATCTTTTCTAC
GGGGTCTGACGCTCAGTGGAACGAAAACTCACGTTAAGGGATTTTGGTCATGAGATTATCAAAAAGGATC
TTCACCTAGATCCTTTTAAATTAAAAATGAAGTTTTAAATCAATCTAAAGTATATATGAGTAAACTTGGT
CTGACAGTTACCAATGCTTAATCAGTGAGGCACCTATCTCAGCGATCTGTCTATTTCGTTCATCCATAGT
TGCCTGACTCCCCGTCGTGTAGATAACTACGATACGGGAGGGCTTACCATCTGGCCCCAGTGCTGCAATG
ATACCGCGAGACCCACGCTCACCGGCTCCAGATTTATCAGCAATAAACCAGCCAGCCGGAAGGGCCGAGC
GCAGAAGTGGTCCTGCAACTTTATCCGCCTCCATCCAGTCTATTAATTGTTGCCGGGAAGCTAGAGTAAG
TAGTTCGCCAGTTAATAGTTTGCGCAACGTTGTTGCCATTGCTACAGGCATCGTGGTGTCACGCTCGTCG
TTTGGTATGGCTTCATTCAGCTCCGGTTCCCAACGATCAAGGCGAGTTACATGATCCCCCATGTTGTGCA
AAAAAGCGGTTAGCTCCTTCGGTCCTCCGATCGTTGTCAGAAGTAAGTTGGCCGCAGTGTTATCACTCAT
GGTTATGGCAGCACTGCATAATTCTCTTACTGTCATGCCATCCGTAAGATGCTTTTCTGTGACTGGTGAG
TACTCAACCAAGTCATTCTGAGAATAGTGTATGCGGCGACCGAGTTGCTCTTGCCCGGCGTCAATACGGG
ATAATACCGCGCCACATAGCAGAACTTTAAAAGTGCTCATCATTGGAAAACGTTCTTCGGGGCGAAAACT
CTCAAGGATCTTACCGCTGTTGAGATCCAGTTCGATGTAACCCACTCGTGCACCCAACTGATCTTCAGCA
TCTTTTACTTTCACCAGCGTTTCTGGGTGAGCAAAAACAGGAAGGCAAAATGCCGCAAAAAAGGGAATAA
GGGCGACACGGAAATGTTGAATACTCATACTCTTCCTTTTTCAATATTATTGAAGCATTTATCAGGGTTA
TTGTCTCATGAGCGGATACATAT
